Addgene plasmid #73356: pICPIS-CB
Purpose: (Empty Backbone) AdenoX shuttle vector with chicken-beta actin CMV enhancer promoter
Depositing lab: Kazuhiro Oka. Depositing organization: Baylor College of Medicine.
Backbone
  Vector backbone: pLPBL-1
  Backbone manufacturer: Baylor College of Medicine
  Backbone size (bp): 3007
  Vector type: Adenoviral
  Promoter: chicken beta-actin CMV enhancer
Growth in bacteria
  Bacterial resistance: Ampicillin, 100 μg/mL
  Growth temperature: 37°C
  Growth strain: NEB Stable
  Copy number: High Copy
Gene/Insert
  Cloning method: Restriction Enzyme
  Sequencing primers: 5′ CGGTGGTGGTGCAAATCAAA
Resource information
  A portion of this plasmid was derived from a plasmid made by: I received CB promoter from Dr. Federico Mingozzi (Genethon, France).
Terms and licenses: Academic/Nonprofit Terms; Industry Terms: Not Available to Industry
How to cite: pICPIS-CB was a gift from Kazuhiro Oka (Addgene plasmid # 73356 ; http://n2t.net/addgene:73356 ; RRID:Addgene_73356)
