[The description below was written by a language model from this plasmid's Addgene catalogue record and the feature table of its GenBank file.]
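Description:
pICPIS-CB is an empty shuttle plasmid for building first-generation recombinant adenoviruses with the AdenoX system. It is built on the pLPBL-1 backbone (about 3 kb; the full plasmid is 3,992 bp) and carries no transgene. Instead, it supplies a ready-made mammalian expression cassette into which a gene of interest is placed by restriction-enzyme cloning. In E. coli it replicates from a high-copy ColE1/pUC-type origin and is selected with ampicillin through the bla (AmpR) gene and its own promoter. An f1 phage origin is also present, which in principle allows single-stranded DNA production.

The catalogue fields name the promoter as the chicken beta-actin promoter combined with the CMV enhancer (the "CB" promoter), a strong hybrid element that is broadly active in mammalian cells. This promoter is not annotated in the feature table. It presumably lies in the unannotated stretch between the SP6 promoter and the SV40 intron, though the record does not confirm its position. Downstream, the table shows a modified SV40 intron with splice donor and acceptor sites, which generally improves mRNA processing and expression, followed by an SV40 polyadenylation signal. The cloning site is likely to lie between these two elements, but it is not annotated either.

The cassette is flanked by SP6 and T7 phage promoters, lac promoter/operator remnants and M13 primer sites inherited from the cloning backbone, which are useful mainly for sequencing. No adenoviral sequences are annotated, and the sites used to transfer the finished cassette into the adenoviral genome are not described in the record.
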