LOCUS       Exported 3992 bp ds-DNA circular SYN 12-MAY-2021
DEFINITION  AdenoX shuttle vector with chicken-beta actin CMV enhancer promoter.
ACCESSION   .
VERSION     .
KEYWORDS    pICPIS-CB
SOURCE      synthetic DNA construct
  ORGANISM  synthetic DNA construct
REFERENCE   1 (bases 1 to 3992)
  TITLE     plasmid for first generation adenovirus
  JOURNAL   Unpublished
REFERENCE   2 (bases 1 to 3992)
  AUTHORS   .
  TITLE     Direct Submission
  JOURNAL   Exported May 12, 2021 from SnapGene Server 1.1.58
            http://www.snapgene.com
FEATURES             Location/Qualifiers
     source          1..3992
                     /organism="synthetic DNA construct"
                     /mol_type="other DNA"
     primer_bind     complement(24..41)
                     /label=M13 Forward
                     /note="In lacZ gene. Also called M13-F20 or M13 (-21)
                     Forward"
     primer_bind     complement(24..40)
                     /label=M13 fwd
                     /note="common sequencing primer, one of multiple similar
                     variants"
     primer_bind     complement(33..55)
                     /label=M13/pUC Forward
                     /note="In lacZ gene"
     rep_origin      181..636
                     /direction=RIGHT
                     /label=f1 ori
                     /note="f1 bacteriophage origin of replication; arrow
                     indicates direction of (+) strand synthesis"
     primer_bind     complement(268..287)
                     /label=F1ori-R
                     /note="F1 origin, reverse primer"
     primer_bind     478..499
                     /label=F1ori-F
                     /note="F1 origin, forward primer"
     promoter        714..818
                     /gene="bla"
                     /label=AmpR promoter
     CDS             819..1679
                     /codon_start=1
                     /gene="bla"
                     /product="beta-lactamase"
                     /label=AmpR
                     /note="confers resistance to ampicillin, carbenicillin, and
                     related antibiotics"
                     /translation="MSIQHFRVALIPFFAAFCLPVFAHPETLVKVKDAEDQLGARVGYI
                     ELDLNSGKILESFRPEERFPMMSTFKVLLCGAVLSRIDAGQEQLGRRIHYSQNDLVEYS
                     PVTEKHLTDGMTVRELCSAAITMSDNTAANLLLTTIGGPKELTAFLHNMGDHVTRLDRW
                     EPELNEAIPNDERDTTMPVAMATTLRKLLTGELLTLASRQQLIDWMEADKVAGPLLRSA
                     LPAGWFIADKSGAGERGSRGIIAALGPDGKPSRIVVIYTTGSQATMDERNRQIAEIGAS
                     LIKHW"
     primer_bind     complement(1037..1056)
                     /label=Amp-R
                     /note="Ampicillin resistance gene, reverse primer"
     rep_origin      1850..2438
                     /direction=RIGHT
                     /label=ori
                     /note="high-copy-number ColE1/pMB1/pBR322/pUC origin of
                     replication"
     primer_bind     2339..2358
                     /label=pBR322ori-F
                     /note="pBR322 origin, forward primer"
     primer_bind     2592..2609
                     /label=L4440
                     /note="L4440 vector, forward primer"
     protein_bind    2726..2747
                     /label=CAP binding site
                     /bound_moiety="E. coli catabolite activator protein"
                     /note="CAP binding activates transcription in the presence
                     of cAMP."
     promoter        2762..2792
                     /label=lac promoter
                     /note="promoter for the E. coli lac operon"
     protein_bind    2800..2816
                     /label=lac operator
                     /bound_moiety="lac repressor encoded by lacI"
                     /note="The lac repressor binds to the lac operator to
                     inhibit transcription in E. coli. This inhibition can be
                     relieved by adding lactose or
                     isopropyl-beta-D-thiogalactopyranoside (IPTG)."
     primer_bind     2805..2827
                     /label=M13/pUC Reverse
                     /note="In lacZ gene"
     primer_bind     2824..2840
                     /label=M13 rev
                     /note="common sequencing primer, one of multiple similar
                     variants"
     primer_bind     2824..2840
                     /label=M13 Reverse
                     /note="In lacZ gene. Also called M13-rev"
     promoter        2858..2876
                     /label=SP6 promoter
                     /note="promoter for bacteriophage SP6 RNA polymerase"
     primer_bind     2858..2875
                     /label=SP6
                     /note="SP6 promoter, forward primer"
     intron          3580..3676
                     /label=SV40 intron
                     /note="modified SV40 intron with splice donor and acceptor
                     sites"
     polyA_signal    3804..3885
                     /label=SV40 poly(A) signal
                     /note="SV40 polyadenylation signal"
     primer_bind     complement(3841..3860)
                     /label=SV40pA-R
                     /note="SV40 polyA, reverse primer"
     primer_bind     3895..3914
                     /label=EBV-rev
                     /note="SV40 polyA terminator, reverse primer"
     primer_bind     complement(3990..17)
                     /label=T7
                     /note="T7 promoter, forward primer"
     promoter        complement(3991..17)
                     /label=T7 promoter
                     /note="promoter for bacteriophage T7 RNA polymerase"
ORIGIN
        1 tatagtgagt cgtattacaa ttcactggcc gtcgttttac aacgtcgtga ctgggaaaac
       61 cctggcgtta cccaacttaa tcgccttgca gcacatcccc ctttcgccag ctggcgtaat
      121 agcgaagagg cccgcaccga tcgcccttcc caacagttgc gcagcctgaa tggcgaatgg
      181 nnnnnnnnnn nnnnnnnnnn nnnnnnnnnn nnnnnnnnnn nnnnnnnnnn nnnnnnnnnn
      241 nnnnnnnnnn nnnnnnnnnn nnnnnnnnnn nnnnnnnnnn nnnnnnnnnn nnnnnnnnnn
      301 nnnncnnnnn nnnnnnnnnn nnnnnnnnnn nnnnnnnnnn nnnnnnnnnn nnnnnnnnnn
      361 nnnnnnnnnn nnnnnnnnnn nnnnnnnnnn nnnnnnannn nnnnnnnnnn nnnnnnnnnn
      421 nnnnnnnnnn nnnnnnnnnn nnnnnncctt tgacgttgga gtccacgttc tttaatagtg
      481 gactcttgtt ccaaactgga acaacactca accctatctc ggtctattct tttgatttat
      541 aagggatttt gccgatttcg gcctattggt taaaaaatga gctgatttaa caaaaattta
      601 acgcgaattt taacaaaata ttaacgctta caatttcctg atgcggtatt ttctccttac
      661 gcatctgtgc ggtatttcac accgcatcag gtggcacttt tcggggaaat gtgcgcggaa
      721 cccctatttg tttatttttc taaatacatt caaatatgta tccgctcatg agacaataac
      781 cctgataaat gcttcaataa tattgaaaaa ggaagagtat gagtattcaa catttccgtg
      841 tcgcccttat tccctttttt gcggcatttt gccttcctgt ttttgctcac ccagaaacgc
      901 tggtgaaagt aaaagatgct gaagatcagt tgggtgcacg agtgggttac atcgaactgg
      961 atctcaacag cggtaagatc cttgagagtt ttcgccccga agaacgtttt ccaatgatga
     1021 gcacttttaa agttctgcta tgtggcgcgg tattatcccg tattgacgcc gggcaagagc
     1081 aactcggtcg ccgcatacac tattctcaga atgacttggt tgagtactca ccagtcacag
     1141 aaaagcatct tacggatggc atgacagtaa gagaattatg cagtgctgcc ataaccatga
     1201 gtgataacac tgcggccaac ttacttctga caacgatcgg aggaccgaag gagctaaccg
     1261 cttttttgca caacatgggg gatcatgtaa ctcgccttga tcgttgggaa ccggagctga
     1321 atgaagccat accaaacgac gagcgtgaca ccacgatgcc tgtagcaatg gcaacaacgt
     1381 tgcgcaaact attaactggc gaactactta ctctagcttc ccggcaacaa ttaatagact
     1441 ggatggaggc ggataaagtt gcaggaccac ttctgcgctc ggcccttccg gctggctggt
     1501 ttattgctga taaatctgga gccggtgagc gtgggtctcg cggtatcatt gcagcactgg
     1561 ggccagatgg taagccctcc cgtatcgtag ttatctacac gacggggagt caggcaacta
     1621 tggatgaacg aaatagacag atcgctgaga taggtgcctc actgattaag cattggtaac
     1681 tgtcagacca agtttactca tatatacttt agattgattt aaaacttcat ttttaattta
     1741 aaaggatcta ggtgaagatc ctttttgata atctcatgac caaaatccct taacgtgagt
     1801 tttcgttcca ctgagcgtca gaccccgtag aaaagatcaa aggatcttct tgagatcctt
     1861 tttttctgcg cgtaatctgc tgcttgcaaa caaaaaaacc accgctacca gcggtggttt
     1921 gtttgccgga tcaagagcta ccaactcttt ttccgaaggt aactggcttc agcagagcgc
     1981 agataccaaa tactgttctt ctagtgtagc cgtagttagg ccaccacttc aagaactctg
     2041 tagcaccgcc tacatacctc gctctgctaa tcctgttacc agtggctgct gccagtggcg
     2101 ataagtcgtg tcttaccggg ttggactcaa gacgatagtt accggataag gcgcagcggt
     2161 cgggctgaac ggggggttcg tgcacacagc ccagcttgga gcgaacgacc tacaccgaac
     2221 tgagatacct acagcgtgag ctatgagaaa gcgccacgct tcccgaaggg agaaaggcgg
     2281 acaggtatcc ggtaagcggc agggtcggaa caggagagcg cacgagggag cttccagggg
     2341 gaaacgcctg gtatctttat agtcctgtcg ggtttcgcca cctctgactt gagcgtcgat
     2401 ttttgtgatg ctcgtcaggg gggcggagcc tatggaaaaa cgccagcaac gcggcctttt
     2461 tacggttcct ggccttttgc tggccttttg ctcacatgtt ctttcctgcg ttatcccctg
     2521 attctgtgga taaccgtatt accgcctttg agtgagctga taccgctcgc cgcagccgaa
     2581 cgaccgagcg cagcgagtca gtgagcgagg aagcggaaga gcgcccaata cgcaaaccgc
     2641 ctctccccgc gcgttggccg attcattaat gcagctggca cgacaggttt cccgactgga
     2701 aagcgggcag tgagcgcaac gcaattaatg tgagttagct cactcattag gcaccccagg
     2761 ctttacactt tatgcttccg gctcgtatgt tgtgtggaat tgtgagcgga taacaatttc
     2821 acacaggaaa cagctatgac catgattacg ccaagctatt taggtgacac tatagaatac
     2881 tcaagctatg catggcgcgc ctaactataa cggtcctaag gtagcgacgc gccgaacgcg
     2941 tggtacctct ggtcgttaca taacttacgg taaatggccc gcctggctga ccgcccaacg
     3001 accccgccca ttgacgtcaa taatgacgta tgttcccata gtaacgccaa tagggacttt
     3061 ccattgacgt caatgggtgg agtatttacg gtaaactgcc cacttggcag tacatcaagt
     3121 gtatcatatg ccaagtacgc cccctattga cgtcaatgac ggtaaatggc ccgcctggca
     3181 ttatgcccag tacatgacct tatgggactt tcctacttgg cagtacatct actcgaggcc
     3241 acgttctgct tcactctccc catctccccc ccctccccac ccccaatttt gtatttattt
     3301 attttttaat tattttgtgc agcgatgggg gcgggggggg gggggggggg ggcgcgcgcc
     3361 aggcggggcg gggcggggcg aggggcgggg cggggcgagg cggagaggtg cggcggcagc
     3421 caatcagagc ggcgcgctcc gaaagtttcc ttttatggcg aggcggcggc ggcggcggcc
     3481 ctataaaaag cgaagcgcgc ggcgggcggg agcgggatca gccaccgcgg tggcggccct
     3541 agagtcgatc gaggaactga aaaaccagaa agttaactgg taagtttagt ctttttgtct
     3601 tttatttcag gtccccgatc cggtggtggt gcaaatcaaa gaactgctcc tcagtggatg
     3661 ttgcctttac ttctaggcct gtacggaagt gttacttctg ctctaaaagc tgcggaattg
     3721 tacccgcggc cgatccaccg gtcgggatcc gctagcgttt aaacgcggcc gctcgagaat
     3781 tctatcgata agtaagtgac tagaacttgt ttattgcagc ttataatggt tacaaataaa
     3841 gcaatagcat cacaaatttc acaaataaag catttttttc actgcattct agttgtggtt
     3901 tgtccaaact catctgcacg cgtggcgcgt atctatgtcg ggtgcggaga aagaggtaat
     3961 gaaatggcag gcgcgccggg cccaattcgc cc
//
