>Addgene plasmid #73356 | pICPIS-CB | addgene partial sequence | sequence record 139349 | SV40pA-R 5'-GAAATTTGTGATGCTATTGC-3'
GCTGCAATAAACAAGTTCTAGTCACTTACTTATCGATAGAATTCTCGAGCGGCCGCGTTTAAACGCTAGC
GGATCCCGACCGGTGGATCGGCCGCGGGTACAATTCCGCAGCTTTTAGAGCAGAAGTAACACTTCCGTAC
AGGCCTAGAAGTAAAGGCAACATCCACTGAGGAGCAGTTCTTTGATTTGCACCACCACCGGATCGGGGAC
CTGAAATAAAAGACAAAAAGACTAAACTTACCAGTTAACTTTCTGGTTTTTCAGTTCCTCGATCGACTCT
AGGGCCGCCACCGCGGTGGCTGATCCCGCTCCCGCCCGCCGCGCGCTTCGCTTTTTATAGGGCCGCCGCC
GCCGCCGCCTCGCCATAAAAGGAAACTTTCGGAGCGCGCCGCTCTGATTGGCTGCCGCCGCACCTCTCCG
CCTCGCCCCGCCCCGCCCCTCGCCCCG
