>Addgene plasmid #73356 | pICPIS-CB | addgene partial sequence | sequence record 139350 | SP6 5'-ATTTAGGTGACACTATAG-3'
CCTAACTATAACGGTCCTAAGGTAGCGACGCGCCGAACGCGTGGTACCTCTGGTCGTTACATAACTTACG
GTAAATGGCCCGCCTGGCTGACCGCCCAACGACCCCGCCCATTGACGTCAATAATGACGTATGTTCCCAT
AGTAACGCCAATAGGGACTTTCCATTGACGTCAATGGGTGGAGTATTTACGGTAAACTGCCCACTTGGCA
GTACATCAAGTGTATCATATGCCAAGTACGCCCCCTATTGACGTCAATGACGGTAAATGGCCCGCCTGGC
ATTATGCCCAGTACATGACCTTATGGGACTTTCCTACTTGGCAGTACATCTACTCGAGGCCACGTTCTGC
TTCACTCTCCCCATCTCCCCCCCCTCCCCACCCCCAATTTTGTATTTATTTATTTTTTAATTATTTTGTG
CAGCGATGGGGGCGGGGGGGGGG
